Addgene plasmid #230505: AiP15252 - pAAV-AiE0769m_3xC3-minBG-SYFP2-WPRE3-BGHpA (Alias: CN5252)
Purpose: AiE0769m_3xC3 is an enhancer sequence, designed to drive AAV-mediated transgene expression in specific populations of brain cells
Depositing lab: Allen Institute for Brain Science & Jonathan Ting. Depositing organization: Allen Institute. Publication: A suite of enhancer AAVs and transgenic mouse lines for genetic access to cortical cell types. Ben-Simon Y, Hooper M, Narayan S, Daigle TL, Dwivedi D, Way SW, Oster A, Stafford DA, Mich JK, Taormina MJ, Martinez RA, Opitz-Araya X, Roth JR, Alexander JR, Allen S, Amster A, Arbuckle J, Ayala A, Baker PM, Bakken TE, Barcelli T, Barta S, Bendrick J, Bertagnolli D, Bielstein C, Bishwakarma P, Bowlus J, Boyer G, Brouner K, Casian B, Casper T, Chakka AB, Chakrabarty R, Chance RK, Chavan S, Clark M, Colbert K, Collman F, Daniel S, Departee M, DiValentin P, Donadio N, Dotson N, Egdorf T, Fliss T, Gabitto M, Garcia J, Gary A, Gasperini M, Gloe J, Goldy J, Gore BB, Graybuck L, Greisman N, Haeseleer F, Halterman C, Haradon Z, Hastings SD, Helback O, Ho W, Hockemeyer D, Huang C, Huff S, Hunker A, Johansen N, Jones D, Juneau Z, Kalmbach B, Kannan M, Khem S, Kussick E, Kutsal R, Larsen R, Lee C, Lee AY, Leibly M, Lenz GH, Li S, Liang E, Lusk N, Madigan Z, Malloy J, Malone J, McCue R, Melchor J, Mollenkopf T, Moosman S, Morin E, Newman D, Ng L, Ngo K, Omstead V, Otto S, Oyama A, Pena N, Pham T, Phillips E, Pom CA, Potekhina L, Ransford S, Ray PL, Rette D, Reynoldson C, Rimorin C, Rocha D, Ruiz A, Sanchez REA, Sawyer L, Sedeno-Cortes A, Sevigny JP, Shapovalova N, Shepard N, Shulga L, Sigler AR, Siverts L, Soliman S, Somasundaram S, Staats B, Stewart K, Szelenyi E, Tieu M, Trader C, Tran A, van Velthoven CTJ, Walker M, Wang Y, Weed N, Wirthlin M, Wood T, Wynalda B, Yao Z, Zhou T, Ariza J, Dee N, Reding M, Ronellenfitch K, Mufti S, Sunkin SM, Smith KA, Esposito L, Waters J, Thyagarajan B, Yao S, Lein ES, Zeng H, Levi BP, Ngai J, Ting JT, Tasic B. Cell. 2025 May 16:S0092-8674(25)00513-6. doi: 10.1016/j.cell.2025.05.002. PubMed 40403729.
Backbone
  Vector backbone: pAAV2
  Vector type: AAV
Growth in bacteria
  Bacterial resistance: Ampicillin, 100 μg/mL
  Growth temperature: 37°C
  Growth strain: NEB Stable
  Copy number: High Copy
Gene/Insert
  Gene/Insert name: SYFP2
  Species: Synthetic
  Promoter: minBG
  Cloning method: Gibson Cloning
Terms and licenses: Academic/Nonprofit Terms; Industry Terms: Not Available to Industry
How to cite: AiP15252 - pAAV-AiE0769m_3xC3-minBG-SYFP2-WPRE3-BGHpA (Alias: CN5252) was a gift from Allen Institute for Brain Science & Jonathan Ting (Addgene plasmid # 230505 ; http://n2t.net/addgene:230505 ; RRID:Addgene_230505)
