[The description below was written by a language model from this plasmid's Addgene catalogue record and pLannotate feature annotations shown in this document.]
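Description:
AiP15252 - pAAV-AiE0769m_3xC3-minBG-SYFP2-WPRE3-BGHpA (alias CN5252) is an AAV transfer plasmid of about 4.8 kb built on a pAAV2 backbone and used to package an enhancer-driven fluorescent reporter into recombinant adeno-associated virus. In bacteria it is maintained through a high-copy ColE1/pUC-type origin and selected with ampicillin via the bla gene and its promoter. The backbone also carries an f1 phage origin and short remnants of pBR322 bom and rop sequences. The annotation detects a full AAV2 inverted terminal repeat on the downstream side of the cassette, but only short ITR fragments on the upstream side. This may reflect the difficulty of sequencing and annotating these repeats, or a partly altered repeat; the record does not resolve which.

Between the ITRs, the payload follows the order given in the name. The AiE0769m_3xC3 enhancer sits upstream of the minBG minimal promoter, which has little activity on its own and relies on the enhancer for cell-type-selective transcription. Neither element is picked up by the automated annotation, but both presumably occupy the unannotated region preceding the reporter. The "3xC3" label suggests a triplicated core segment of the enhancer, although the record does not define it. The expressed gene is SYFP2, a rapidly maturing monomeric yellow fluorescent protein derived from Aequorea victoria. It is followed by WPRE3, a shortened woodchuck hepatitis virus posttranscriptional element that boosts transcript expression and appears here as two WPRE fragments, and then by the bovine growth hormone polyadenylation signal.

The stated purpose is to drive AAV-mediated transgene expression in specific populations of brain cells, as part of a collection of enhancer AAVs for genetic access to cortical cell types. The particular population targeted by this enhancer is not stated.
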