Features (pLannotate 1.2.2; 14 found; start..end, strand, type, name):
     12..39      +  repeat_region  AAV2 ITR (fragment): inverted terminal repeat of adeno-associated virus serotype 2 inverted
     68..95      +  repeat_region  AAV2 ITR (fragment): inverted terminal repeat of adeno-associated virus serotype 2 inverted
    808..1524    +  CDS            SYFP2: SYFP2 is a basic (constitutively fluorescent) yellow fluorescent protein published in 2006, derived from Aequorea victoria. It is reported to be a very rapidly-maturing monomer with moderate acid sensitivity.
   1564..1721    +  misc_feature   WPRE (fragment): woodchuck hepatitis virus posttranscriptional regulatory element
   1727..1807    +  misc_feature   WPRE (fragment): woodchuck hepatitis virus posttranscriptional regulatory element
   1824..1935    +  polyA_signal   bGH poly(A) signal: bovine growth hormone polyadenylation signal
   2053..2193    +  repeat_region  AAV2 ITR: inverted terminal repeat of adeno-associated virus serotype 2 inverted
   2198..2249    -  misc_feature   bom (fragment): basis of mobility region from pBR322
   2268..2723    +  rep_origin     f1 ori (sequence partly withheld): f1 bacteriophage origin of replication; arrow indicates direction of (+) strand synthesis
   2724..2773    -  misc_feature   bom (fragment): basis of mobility region from pBR322
   2875..2910    -  CDS            rop (fragment): Rop protein, which maintains plasmids at low copy number; rop
   3005..3109    +  promoter       AmpR promoter: bla
   3110..3970    +  CDS            AmpR: β-lactamase; bla; confers resistance to ampicillin, carbenicillin, and related antibiotics
   4141..4729    +  rep_origin     ori: high-copy-number ColE1/pMB1/pBR322/pUC origin of replication
>Addgene plasmid #230505 | AiP15252 - pAAV-AiE0769m_3xC3-minBG-SYFP2-WPRE3-BGHpA (Alias: CN5252) | addgene full sequence | sequence record 473932 | Addgene NGS Result
CCTGCAGGCAGCTGCGCGCTCGCTCGCTCACTGAGGCCGCCCGGGCGTCGGGCGACCTTTGGTCGCCCGG
CCTCAGTGAGCGAGCGAGCGCGCAGAGAGGGAGTGGCCAACTCCATCACTAGGGGTTCCTGCGGCCGCAC
GCGTAAAAACTAATCAAGCTATTCATGGTGGCTCATGCCTTGAATCCCCAGCATTTAGAAGGGATTAAAC
AAGATCTAATCAGTTGAGTAGCCTTGTAGGAAGTTCAGTACAGTAGAAGGTGTGGTTACTTTCTGGGAAT
TTTTATTCACATAAGCAATTTAGAATAATCAACATGCCTTTGAGGAATATGAAAAAACTAATCAAGCTAT
TCATGGTGGCTCATGCCTTGAATCCCCAGCATTTAGAAGGGATTAAACAAGATCTAATCAGTTGAGTAGC
CTTGTAGGAAGTTCAGTACAGTAGAAGGTGTGGTTACTTTCTGGGAATTTTTATTCACATAAGCAATTTA
GAATAATCAACATGCCTTTGAGGAATATGAAAAAACTAATCAAGCTATTCATGGTGGCTCATGCCTTGAA
TCCCCAGCATTTAGAAGGGATTAAACAAGATCTAATCAGTTGAGTAGCCTTGTAGGAAGTTCAGTACAGT
AGAAGGTGTGGTTACTTTCTGGGAATTTTTATTCACATAAGCAATTTAGAATAATCAACATGCCTTTGAG
GAATATGAGAGCTCGGGCTGGGCATAAAAGTCAGGGCAGAGCCATCTATTGCTTACATTTGCTTCTGGGA
TCCAGATCTTTCGAAGCTAGCGCTACCGGTCGCCACCATGGTGAGCAAGGGCGAGGAGCTGTTCACCGGG
GTGGTGCCCATCCTGGTCGAGCTGGACGGCGACGTAAACGGCCACAAGTTCAGCGTGTCCGGCGAGGGCG
AGGGCGATGCCACCTACGGCAAGCTGACCCTGAAGCTGATCTGCACCACCGGCAAGCTGCCCGTGCCCTG
GCCCACCCTCGTGACCACCCTGGGCTACGGCGTGCAGTGCTTCGCCCGCTACCCCGACCACATGAAGCAG
CACGACTTCTTCAAGTCCGCCATGCCCGAAGGCTACGTCCAGGAGCGCACCATCTTCTTCAAGGACGACG
GCAACTACAAGACCCGCGCCGAGGTGAAGTTCGAGGGCGACACCCTGGTGAACCGCATCGAGCTGAAGGG
CATCGACTTCAAGGAGGACGGCAACATCCTGGGGCACAAGCTGGAGTACAACTACAACAGCCACAACGTC
TATATCACCGCCGACAAGCAGAAGAACGGCATCAAGGCCAACTTCAAGATCCGCCACAACATCGAGGACG
GCGGCGTGCAGCTCGCCGACCACTACCAGCAGAACACCCCCATCGGCGACGGCCCCGTGCTGCTGCCCGA
CAACCACTACCTGAGCTACCAGTCCAAGCTGAGCAAAGACCCCAACGAGAAGCGCGATCACATGGTCCTG
CTGGAGTTCGTGACCGCCGCCGGGATCACTCTCGGCATGGACGAGCTGTACAAGTAAGTCGACGGCGCGC
CGCGGCCGCGAATTCGATATCATAATCAACCTCTGGATTACAAAATTTGTGAAAGATTGACTGGTATTCT
TAACTATGTTGCTCCTTTTACGCTATGTGGATACGCTGCTTTAATGCCTTTGTATCATGCTATTGCTTCC
CGTATGGCTTTCATTTTCTCCTCCTTGTATAAATCCTGGTTAGTTCTTGCCACGGCGGAACTCATCGCCG
CCTGCCTTGCCCGCTGCTGGACAGGGGCTCGGCTGTTGGGCACTGACAATTCCGTGGCTCGAGAGATCTT
CGACTGTGCCTTCTAGTTGCCAGCCATCTGTTGTTTGCCCCTCCCCCGTGCCTTCCTTGACCCTGGAAGG
TGCCACTCCCACTGTCCTTTCCTAATAAAATGAGGAAATTGCATCGCATTGTCTGAGTAGGTGTCATTCT
ATTCTGGGGGGTGGGGTGGGGCAGGACAGCAAGGGGGAGGATTGGGAAGACAATAGCAGGCATGAGATCT
CACGTGCGGACCGAGCGGCCGCAGGAACCCCTAGTGATGGAGTTGGCCACTCCCTCTCTGCGCGCTCGCT
CGCTCACTGAGGCCGGGCGACCAAAGGTCGCCCGACGCCCGGGCTTTGCCCGGGCGGCCTCAGTGAGCGA
GCGAGCGCGCAGCTGCCTGCAGGGGCGCCTGATGCGGTATTTTCTCCTTACGCATCTGTGCGGTATTTCA
CACCGCATA
[95 nt withheld, positions 2250-2344]
T
[46 nt withheld, positions 2346-2391]
C
[141 nt withheld, positions 2393-2533]
CCTTTGACGTTGGAGTCCACGTTCTTT
[37 nt withheld, positions 2561-2597]
ACTCTATCTCGGGCTATTCTTTTGATTTATAAGGGATTTTGCCGATTTCGGTCTATTGGTTAAAAAATGA
GCTGATTTAACAAAAATTTAACGCGAATTTTAACAAAATATTAACGTTTACAATTTTATGGTGCACTCTC
AGTACAATCTGCTCTGATGCCGCATAGTTAAGCCAGCCCCGACACCCGCCAACACCCGCTGACGCGCCCT
GACGGGCTTGTCTGCTCCCGGCATCCGCTTACAGACAAGCTGTGACCGTCTCCGGGAGCTGCATGTGTCA
GAGGTTTTCACCGTCATCACCGAAACGCGCGAGACGAAAGGGCCTCGTGATACGCCTATTTTTATAGGTT
AATGTCATGATAATAATGGTTTCTTAGACGTCAGGTGGCACTTTTCGGGGAAATGTGCGCGGAACCCCTA
TTTGTTTATTTTTCTAAATACATTCAAATATGTATCCGCTCATGAGACAATAACCCTGATAAATGCTTCA
ATAATATTGAAAAAGGAAGAGTATGAGTATTCAACATTTCCGTGTCGCCCTTATTCCCTTTTTTGCGGCA
TTTTGCCTTCCTGTTTTTGCTCACCCAGAAACGCTGGTGAAAGTAAAAGATGCTGAAGATCAGTTGGGTG
CACGAGTGGGTTACATCGAACTGGATCTCAACAGCGGTAAGATCCTTGAGAGTTTTCGCCCCGAAGAACG
TTTTCCAATGATGAGCACTTTTAAAGTTCTGCTATGTGGCGCGGTATTATCCCGTATTGACGCCGGGCAA
GAGCAACTCGGTCGCCGCATACACTATTCTCAGAATGACTTGGTTGAGTACTCACCAGTCACAGAAAAGC
ATCTTACGGATGGCATGACAGTAAGAGAATTATGCAGTGCTGCCATAACCATGAGTGATAACACTGCGGC
CAACTTACTTCTGACAACGATCGGAGGACCGAAGGAGCTAACCGCTTTTTTGCACAACATGGGGGATCAT
GTAACTCGCCTTGATCGTTGGGAACCGGAGCTGAATGAAGCCATACCAAACGACGAGCGTGACACCACGA
TGCCTGTAGCAATGGCAACAACGTTGCGCAAACTATTAACTGGCGAACTACTTACTCTAGCTTCCCGGCA
ACAATTAATAGACTGGATGGAGGCGGATAAAGTTGCAGGACCACTTCTGCGCTCGGCCCTTCCGGCTGGC
TGGTTTATTGCTGATAAATCTGGAGCCGGTGAGCGTGGGTCTCGCGGTATCATTGCAGCACTGGGGCCAG
ATGGTAAGCCCTCCCGTATCGTAGTTATCTACACGACGGGGAGTCAGGCAACTATGGATGAACGAAATAG
ACAGATCGCTGAGATAGGTGCCTCACTGATTAAGCATTGGTAACTGTCAGACCAAGTTTACTCATATATA
CTTTAGATTGATTTAAAACTTCATTTTTAATTTAAAAGGATCTAGGTGAAGATCCTTTTTGATAATCTCA
TGACCAAAATCCCTTAACGTGAGTTTTCGTTCCACTGAGCGTCAGACCCCGTAGAAAAGATCAAAGGATC
TTCTTGAGATCCTTTTTTTCTGCGCGTAATCTGCTGCTTGCAAACAAAAAAACCACCGCTACCAGCGGTG
GTTTGTTTGCCGGATCAAGAGCTACCAACTCTTTTTCCGAAGGTAACTGGCTTCAGCAGAGCGCAGATAC
CAAATACTGTTCTTCTAGTGTAGCCGTAGTTAGGCCACCACTTCAAGAACTCTGTAGCACCGCCTACATA
CCTCGCTCTGCTAATCCTGTTACCAGTGGCTGCTGCCAGTGGCGATAAGTCGTGTCTTACCGGGTTGGAC
TCAAGACGATAGTTACCGGATAAGGCGCAGCGGTCGGGCTGAACGGGGGGTTCGTGCACACAGCCCAGCT
TGGAGCGAACGACCTACACCGAACTGAGATACCTACAGCGTGAGCTATGAGAAAGCGCCACGCTTCCCGA
AGGGAGAAAGGCGGACAGGTATCCGGTAAGCGGCAGGGTCGGAACAGGAGAGCGCACGAGGGAGCTTCCA
GGGGGAAACGCCTGGTATCTTTATAGTCCTGTCGGGTTTCGCCACCTCTGACTTGAGCGTCGATTTTTGT
GATGCTCGTCAGGGGGGCGGAGCCTATGGAAAAACGCCAGCAACGCGGCCTTTTTACGGTTCCTGGCCTT
TTGCTGGCCTTTTGCTCACATGT
